Addgene plasmid #80695: pCDB267
Purpose: for secretion of N-terminal OsmY, deca-histidine, SUMO tagged gHHH_06
Depositing lab: David Baker. Depositing organization: University of Washington. Publication: Accurate de novo design of hyperstable constrained peptides. Bhardwaj G, Mulligan VK, Bahl CD, Gilmore JM, Harvey PJ, Cheneval O, Buchko GW, Pulavarti SV, Kaas Q, Eletsky A, Huang PS, Johnsen WA, Greisen PJ, Rocklin GJ, Song Y, Linsky TW, Watkins A, Rettie SA, Xu X, Carter LP, Bonneau R, Olson JM, Coutsias E, Correnti CE, Szyperski T, Craik DJ, Baker D. Nature. 2016 Sep 14. doi: 10.1038/nature19791. PubMed 27626386.
Backbone
  Vector backbone: pCDB180
  Backbone manufacturer: custom made
  Backbone size w/o insert (bp): 6155
  Total vector size (bp): 6293
  Vector type: Bacterial Expression
Growth in bacteria
  Bacterial resistance: Kanamycin, 50 μg/mL
  Growth temperature: 37°C
  Growth strain: DH5alpha
  Copy number: Low Copy
Gene/Insert
  Gene/Insert name: gHHH_06 (alt name: HHH_4.0_06)
  Species: Synthetic
  Insert size (bp): 138
  Promoter: T7
  Tag / fusion protein: OsmY-10His-Smt3 (N terminal on backbone)
  Cloning method: Gibson Cloning
  Sequencing primers: 5′ CCTGTATGACGGTATTCG; 3′ GCTAGTTATTGCTCAGCGG
Terms and licenses: Academic/Nonprofit Terms; Industry Terms: Not Available to Industry
How to cite: pCDB267 was a gift from David Baker (Addgene plasmid # 80695 ; http://n2t.net/addgene:80695 ; RRID:Addgene_80695)
