[The description below was written by a language model from this plasmid's Addgene catalogue record and pLannotate feature annotations shown in this document.]
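Description:
pCDB267 is a bacterial expression plasmid built on the custom pCDB180 backbone, designed to produce the de novo designed peptide gHHH_06 (also called HHH_4.0_06) as a secreted fusion protein in E. coli. The architecture resembles a pET-type vector. It carries a ColE1/pMB1-family origin together with the rop gene and the bom region, consistent with its catalogue listing as low copy, plus an f1 phage origin. Selection is by kanamycin through an aminoglycoside phosphotransferase gene. Short tetracycline-resistance fragments and a fragment of the AmpR promoter are also annotated. These appear to be nonfunctional backbone remnants.

Expression is driven by a T7 promoter followed immediately by a lac operator, with a plasmid-borne lacI cassette supplying repressor. Transcription therefore requires a host that provides T7 RNA polymerase and is induced with IPTG or lactose. A T7 gene 10 ribosome binding site precedes the open reading frame, which encodes E. coli OsmY, a polyhistidine tag and yeast Smt3 (SUMO). The catalogue describes the tag as deca-histidine, whereas the annotation software calls it 9xHis. The synthetic 138 bp gHHH_06 insert, introduced by Gibson assembly, is not annotated separately but would occupy the gap between SMT3 and the T7 terminator. A short hit to a T7 gene 10B-derived solubility tag is called just upstream of the terminator, and its significance is unclear from the record.

In this fusion, OsmY serves as a carrier promoting export of the protein, in line with the stated purpose of secretion. The histidine tag permits metal-affinity purification, and SUMO generally aids solubility and allows removal of the tags by a SUMO-specific protease. The plasmid was deposited in connection with work on computationally designed hyperstable constrained peptides.
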