Features (pLannotate 1.2.2; 20 found; start..end, strand, type, name):
     12..467     +  rep_origin     f1 ori (sequence partly withheld): f1 bacteriophage origin of replication; arrow indicates direction of (+) strand synthesis
    494..551     +  promoter       AmpR promoter (fragment): bla
    560..1375    -  CDS            KanR: aminoglycoside phosphotransferase; aph(3')-Ia; confers resistance to kanamycin in bacteria or G418 (Geneticin®) in eukaryotes
   1497..2085    +  rep_origin     ori: high-copy-number ColE1/pMB1/pBR322/pUC origin of replication
   2271..2413    -  misc_feature   bom: basis of mobility region from pBR322
   2515..2706    -  CDS            rop: Rop protein, which maintains plasmids at low copy number; rop
   2723..3103    +  CDS            YPB1_ECOLX: Protein predicted: Swiss-Prot protein existence level 4. From Escherichia coli.
   3175..3466    -  CDS            TcR (fragment): tetracycline efflux protein; tet; confers resistance to tetracycline
   3481..3502    -  protein_bind   CAP binding site: CAP binding activates transcription in the presence of cAMP. E. coli catabolite activator protein
   3515..4597    -  CDS            lacI: lac repressor; lacI; The lac repressor binds to the lac operator to inhibit transcription in E. coli. This inhibition can be relieved by adding lactose or isopropyl-β-D-thiogalactopyranoside (IPTG).
   4598..4675    -  promoter       lacI promoter: lacI
   4683..4962    -  CDS            TcR (fragment): tetracycline efflux protein; tet; confers resistance to tetracycline
   4988..5006    +  promoter       T7 promoter: promoter for bacteriophage T7 RNA polymerase
   5007..5031    +  protein_bind   lac operator: The lac repressor binds to the lac operator to inhibit transcription in E. coli. This inhibition can be relieved by adding lactose or isopropyl-β-D-thiogalactopyranoside (IPTG). lac repressor encoded by lacI
   5046..5068    +  RBS            RBS: efficient ribosome binding site from bacteriophage T7 gene 10 (Olins and Rangwala, 1989)
   5076..5678    +  CDS            osmY: OSMY_ECOLI - Experimental evidence at protein level: Swiss-Prot protein existence level 1. From Escherichia coli (strain K12).
   5685..5711    +  CDS            9xHis: 9xHis affinity tag
   5721..6017    +  CDS            SMT3: SMT3_YEAST - Experimental evidence at protein level: Swiss-Prot protein existence level 1. Not known; suppressor of MIF2 mutations. From Saccharomyces cerevisiae (strain ATCC 204508 / S288c) (Baker's yeast).
   6160..6209    +  CDS            SET1 (fragment): solubility-enhancement tag derived from T7 phage gene 10B
   6217..6264    +  terminator     T7 terminator: transcription terminator for bacteriophage T7 RNA polymerase
>Addgene plasmid #80695 | pCDB267 | addgene full sequence | sequence record 164785 | Addgene Assembled Sequence
TGGCGAATGGG
[124 nt withheld, positions 12-135]
C
[91 nt withheld, positions 137-227]
A
[49 nt withheld, positions 229-277]
CCTTTGACGTTGGAGTCCACGTTCTTT
[37 nt withheld, positions 305-341]
ACCCTATCTCGGTCTATTCTTTTGATTTATAAGGGATTTTGCCGATTTCGGCCTATTGGTTAAAAAATGA
GCTGATTTAACAAAAATTTAACGCGAATTTTAACAAAATATTAACGTTTACAATTTCAGGTGGCACTTTT
CGGGGAAATGTGCGCGGAACCCCTATTTGTTTATTTTTCTAAATACATTCAAATATGTATCCGCTCATGA
ATTAATTCTTAGAAAAACTCATCGAGCATCAAATGAAACTGCAATTTATTCATATCAGGATTATCAATAC
CATATTTTTGAAAAAGCCGTTTCTGTAATGAAGGAGAAAACTCACCGAGGCAGTTCCATAGGATGGCAAG
ATCCTGGTATCGGTCTGCGATTCCGACTCGTCCAACATCAATACAACCTATTAATTTCCCCTCGTCAAAA
ATAAGGTTATCAAGTGAGAAATCACCATGAGTGACGACTGAATCCGGTGAGAATGGCAAAAGTTTATGCA
TTTCTTTCCAGACTTGTTCAACAGGCCAGCCATTACGCTCGTCATCAAAATCACTCGCATCAACCAAACC
GTTATTCATTCGTGATTGCGCCTGAGCGAGACGAAATACGCGATCGCTGTTAAAAGGACAATTACAAACA
GGAATCGAATGCAACCGGCGCAGGAACACTGCCAGCGCATCAACAATATTTTCACCTGAATCAGGATATT
CTTCTAATACCTGGAATGCTGTTTTCCCGGGGATCGCAGTGGTGAGTAACCATGCATCATCAGGAGTACG
GATAAAATGCTTGATGGTCGGAAGAGGCATAAATTCCGTCAGCCAGTTTAGTCTGACCATCTCATCTGTA
ACATCATTGGCAACGCTACCTTTGCCATGTTTCAGAAACAACTCTGGCGCATCGGGCTTCCCATACAATC
GATAGATTGTCGCACCTGATTGCCCGACATTATCGCGAGCCCATTTATACCCATATAAATCAGCATCCAT
GTTGGAATTTAATCGCGGCCTAGAGCAAGACGTTTCCCGTTGAATATGGCTCATAACACCCCTTGTATTA
CTGTTTATGTAAGCAGACAGTTTTATTGTTCATGACCAAAATCCCTTAACGTGAGTTTTCGTTCCACTGA
GCGTCAGACCCCGTAGAAAAGATCAAAGGATCTTCTTGAGATCCTTTTTTTCTGCGCGTAATCTGCTGCT
TGCAAACAAAAAAACCACCGCTACCAGCGGTGGTTTGTTTGCCGGATCAAGAGCTACCAACTCTTTTTCC
GAAGGTAACTGGCTTCAGCAGAGCGCAGATACCAAATACTGTCCTTCTAGTGTAGCCGTAGTTAGGCCAC
CACTTCAAGAACTCTGTAGCACCGCCTACATACCTCGCTCTGCTAATCCTGTTACCAGTGGCTGCTGCCA
GTGGCGATAAGTCGTGTCTTACCGGGTTGGACTCAAGACGATAGTTACCGGATAAGGCGCAGCGGTCGGG
CTGAACGGGGGGTTCGTGCACACAGCCCAGCTTGGAGCGAACGACCTACACCGAACTGAGATACCTACAG
CGTGAGCTATGAGAAAGCGCCACGCTTCCCGAAGGGAGAAAGGCGGACAGGTATCCGGTAAGCGGCAGGG
TCGGAACAGGAGAGCGCACGAGGGAGCTTCCAGGGGGAAACGCCTGGTATCTTTATAGTCCTGTCGGGTT
TCGCCACCTCTGACTTGAGCGTCGATTTTTGTGATGCTCGTCAGGGGGGCGGAGCCTATGGAAAAACGCC
AGCAACGCGGCCTTTTTACGGTTCCTGGCCTTTTGCTGGCCTTTTGCTCACATGTTCTTTCCTGCGTTAT
CCCCTGATTCTGTGGATAACCGTATTACCGCCTTTGAGTGAGCTGATACCGCTCGCCGCAGCCGAACGAC
CGAGCGCAGCGAGTCAGTGAGCGAGGAAGCGGAAGAGCGCCTGATGCGGTATTTTCTCCTTACGCATCTG
TGCGGTATTTCACACCGCATATATGGTGCACTCTCAGTACAATCTGCTCTGATGCCGCATAGTTAAGCCA
GTATACACTCCGCTATCGCTACGTGACTGGGTCATGGCTGCGCCCCGACACCCGCCAACACCCGCTGACG
CGCCCTGACGGGCTTGTCTGCTCCCGGCATCCGCTTACAGACAAGCTGTGACCGTCTCCGGGAGCTGCAT
GTGTCAGAGGTTTTCACCGTCATCACCGAAACGCGCGAGGCAGCTGCGGTAAAGCTCATCAGCGTGGTCG
TGAAGCGATTCACAGATGTCTGCCTGTTCATCCGCGTCCAGCTCGTTGAGTTTCTCCAGAAGCGTTAATG
TCTGGCTTCTGATAAAGCGGGCCATGTTAAGGGCGGTTTTTTCCTGTTTGGTCACTGATGCCTCCGTGTA
AGGGGGATTTCTGTTCATGGGGGTAATGATACCGATGAAACGAGAGAGGATGCTCACGATACGGGTTACT
GATGATGAACATGCCCGGTTACTGGAACGTTGTGAGGGTAAACAACTGGCGGTATGGATGCGGCGGGACC
AGAGAAAAATCACTCAGGGTCAATGCCAGCGCTTCGTTAATACAGATGTAGGTGTTCCACAGGGTAGCCA
GCAGCATCCTGCGATGCAGATCCGGAACATAATGGTGCAGGGCGCTGACTTCCGCGTTTCCAGACTTTAC
GAAACACGGAAACCGAAGACCATTCATGTTGTTGCTCAGGTCGCAGACGTTTTGCAGCAGCAGTCGCTTC
ACGTTCGCTCGCGTATCGGTGATTCATTCTGCTAACCAGTAAGGCAACCCCGCCAGCCTAGCCGGGTCCT
CAACGACAGGAGCACGATCATGCGCACCCGTGGGGCCGCCATGCCGGCGATAATGGCCTGCTTCTCGCCG
AAACGTTTGGTGGCGGGACCAGTGACGAAGGCTTGAGCGAGGGCGTGCAAGATTCCGAATACCGCAAGCG
ACAGGCCGATCATCGTCGCGCTCCAGCGAAAGCGGTCCTCGCCGAAAATGACCCAGAGCGCTGCCGGCAC
CTGTCCTACGAGTTGCATGATAAAGAAGACAGTCATAAGTGCGGCGACGATAGTCATGCCCCGCGCCCAC
CGGAAGGAGCTGACTGGGTTGAAGGCTCTCAAGGGCATCGGTCGAGATCCCGGTGCCTAATGAGTGAGCT
AACTTACATTAATTGCGTTGCGCTCACTGCCCGCTTTCCAGTCGGGAAACCTGTCGTGCCAGCTGCATTA
ATGAATCGGCCAACGCGCGGGGAGAGGCGGTTTGCGTATTGGGCGCCAGGGTGGTTTTTCTTTTCACCAG
TGAGACGGGCAACAGCTGATTGCCCTTCACCGCCTGGCCCTGAGAGAGTTGCAGCAAGCGGTCCACGCTG
GTTTGCCCCAGCAGGCGAAAATCCTGTTTGATGGTGGTTAACGGCGGGATATAACATGAGCTGTCTTCGG
TATCGTCGTATCCCACTACCGAGATGTCCGCACCAACGCGCAGCCCGGACTCGGTAATGGCGCGCATTGC
GCCCAGCGCCATCTGATCGTTGGCAACCAGCATCGCAGTGGGAACGATGCCCTCATTCAGCATTTGCATG
GTTTGTTGAAAACCGGACATGGCACTCCAGTCGCCTTCCCGTTCCGCTATCGGCTGAATTTGATTGCGAG
TGAGATATTTATGCCAGCCAGCCAGACGCAGACGCGCCGAGACAGAACTTAATGGGCCCGCTAACAGCGC
GATTTGCTGGTGACCCAATGCGACCAGATGCTCCACGCCCAGTCGCGTACCGTCTTCATGGGAGAAAATA
ATACTGTTGATGGGTGTCTGGTCAGAGACATCAAGAAATAACGCCGGAACATTAGTGCAGGCAGCTTCCA
CAGCAATGGCATCCTGGTCATCCAGCGGATAGTTAATGATCAGCCCACTGACGCGTTGCGCGAGAAGATT
GTGCACCGCCGCTTTACAGGCTTCGACGCCGCTTCGTTCTACCATCGACACCACCACGCTGGCACCCAGT
TGATCGGCGCGAGATTTAATCGCCGCGACAATTTGCGACGGCGCGTGCAGGGCCAGACTGGAGGTGGCAA
CGCCAATCAGCAACGACTGTTTGCCCGCCAGTTGTTGTGCCACGCGGTTGGGAATGTAATTCAGCTCCGC
CATCGCCGCTTCCACTTTTTCCCGCGTTTTCGCAGAAACGTGGCTGGCCTGGTTCACCACGCGGGAAACG
GTCTGATAAGAGACACCGGCATACTCTGCGACATCGTATAACGTTACTGGTTTCACATTCACCACCCTGA
ATTGACTCTCTTCCGGGCGCTATCATGCCATACCGCGAAAGGTTTTGCGCCATTCGATGGTGTCCGGGAT
CTCGACGCTCTCCCTTATGCGACTCCTGCATTAGGAAGCAGCCCAGTAGTAGGTTGAGGCCGTTGAGCAC
CGCCGCCGCAAGGAATGGTGCATGCAAGGAGATGGCGCCCAACAGTCCCCCGGCCACGGGGCCTGCCACC
ATACCCACGCCGAAACAAGCGCTCATGAGCCCGAAGTGGCGAGCCCGATCTTCCCCATCGGTGATGTCGG
CGATATAGGCGCCAGCAACCGCACCTGTGGCGCCGGTGATGCCGGCCACGATGCGTCCGGCGTAGAGGAT
CGAGATCGATCTCGATCCCGCGAAATTAATACGACTCACTATAGGGGAATTGTGAGCGGATAACAATTCC
CCTCTAGAAATAATTTTGTTTAACTTTAAGAAGGAGATATACATATGACTATGACAAGACTGAAGATTTC
GAAAACTCTGCTGGCTGTAATGTTGACCTCTGCCGTCGCGACCGGCTCTGCCTACGCGGAAAACAACGCG
CAGACTACCAATGAAAGCGCAGGGCAAAAAGTCGATAGCTCTATGAATAAAGTCGGTAATTTCATGGATG
ACAGCGCCATCACCGCGAAAGTGAAGGCGGCCCTGGTGGATCATGACAACATCAAGAGCACCGATATCTC
TGTAAAAACCGATCAAAAAGTCGTGACCCTGAGCGGTTTCGTTGAAAGCCAGGCCCAGGCCGAAGAGGCA
GTGAAAGTGGCGAAAGGCGTTGAAGGGGTGACCTCTGTCAGCGACAAACTGCACGTTCGCGACGCTAAAG
AAGGCTCGGTGAAGGGCTACGCGGGTGACACCGCCACCACCAGTGAAATCAAAGCCAAACTGCTGGCGGA
CGATATCGTCCCTTCCCGTCATGTGAAAGTTGAAACCACCGACGGCGTGGTTCAGCTCTCCGGTACCGTC
GATTCTCAGGCACAAAGTGACCGTGCTGAAAGTATCGCCAAAGCGGTAGATGGTGTGAAAAGCGTTAAAA
ATGATCTGAAAACTAAGATGGGTCACCACCACCACCACCACCACCACCACCACGGTAGCCTGCAAGATTC
GGAAGTCAACCAAGAAGCAAAGCCGGAAGTCAAGCCGGAAGTGAAACCGGAAACCCATATTAACCTGAAA
GTTAGTGACGGCAGCTCTGAAATTTTCTTTAAGATCAAAAAGACCACGCCGCTGCGTCGCCTGATGGAAG
CGTTTGCCAAACGTCAGGGCAAGGAAATGGATAGCCTGCGTTTCCTGTATGACGGTATTCGCATCCAGGC
AGATCAAGCGCCGGAAGACCTGGACATGGAAGACAACGACATCATTGAAGCCCACCGTGAACAGATTGGC
GGCGCTCCGTGCGAAGACCTGAAAGAACGTCTGAAAAAACTGGGTATGTCTGAAGAATGCCGTCAGCGTC
TGGAAAAAATGTGCAAAGAAGGCACCTCTGAGGATGCGGAACGTATGGCGCGTAACTGCGAATCTTAATG
AGGATCCGGCTGCTAACAAAGCCCGAAAGGAAGCTGAGTTGGCTGCTGCCACCGCTGAGCAATAACTAGC
ATAACCCCTTGGGGCCTCTAAACGGGTCTTGAGGGGTTTTTTGCTGAAAGGAGGAACTATATCCGGAT
