>Addgene plasmid #80695 | pCDB267 | depositor partial sequence | sequence record 157044 | gene insert used for Gibson assembly
CCGTGAACAGATTGGCGGCGCTCCGTGCGAAGACCTGAAAGAACGTCTGAAAAAACTGGGTATGTCTGAA
GAATGCCGTCAGCGTCTGGAAAAAATGTGCAAAGAAGGCACCTCTGAGGATGCGGAACGTATGGCGCGTA
ACTGCGAATCTTAATGAGGATCCGGCTGCTAACAAAG
