>Addgene plasmid #80695 | pCDB267 | addgene partial sequence | sequence record 164783 | T7 5'-TAATACGACTCACTATAGGG-3'
CCCTCTAGAAATAATTTTGTTTAACTTTAAGAAGGAGATATACATATGACTATGACAAGACTGAAGATTT
CGAAAACTCTGCTGGCTGTAATGTTGACCTCTGCCGTCGCGACCGGCTCTGCCTACGCGGAAAACAACGC
GCAGACTACCAATGAAAGCGCAGGGCAAAAAGTCGATAGCTCTATGAATAAAGTCGGTAATTTCATGGAT
GACAGCGCCATCACCGCGAAAGTGAAGGCGGCCCTGGTGGATCATGACAACATCAAGAGCACCGATATCT
CTGTAAAAACCGATCAAAAAGTCGTGACCCTGAGCGGTTTCGTTGAAAGCCAGGCCCAGGCCGAAGAGGC
AGTGAAAGTGGCGAAAGGCGTTGAAGGGGTGACCTCTGTCAGCGACAAACTGCACGTTCGCGACGCTAAA
GAAGGCTCGGTGAAGGGCTACGCGGGTGACACCGCCACCACCAGTGAAATCAAAGCCAAACTGCTGGCGG
ACGATATCGTCCCTTCCCGTCATGTGAAAGTTGAAACCACCGACGGCGTGGTTCAGCTCTCCGGTACCGT
CGATTCTCAGGCACAAAGTGACCGTGCTGAAAGTATCGCCAAAGCGGTAGATGGTGTGAAAAGCGTTAAA
AATGATCTGAAAACTAAGATGGGTCACCACCACCACCACCACCACCACCACCACGGTAGCCTGCAAGATT
CGGAAGTCAACCAAGAAGCAAAGCCGGAAGTCAAGCCGGAAGTGAAACCGGAAACCCATATTAACCTGAA
AGTTAGTGACGGCAGCTCTGAAATTTTCTTTAAGATCAAAAAGACCACGCCGCTGCGTCGCCTGATGGAA
GCGTTTGCCAAACGTCAGGGCAAGGAAATGGATAGCCTGCGTTTCCTGTATGACGGTATTCGCATCCAGG
CAGATCAAGCGCCGGAAGACCTGGACATGGAAGACAACGACATCATTGAAGCCCAC
