>Addgene plasmid #80695 | pCDB267 | addgene partial sequence | sequence record 164784 | T7term 5'-GCTAGTTATTGCTCAGCGG-3'
TTCGGGCTTTGTTAGCAGCCGGATCCTCATTAAGATTCGCAGTTACGCGCCATACGTTCCGCATCCTCAG
AGGTGCCTTCTTTGCACATTTTTTCCAGACGCTGACGGCATTCTTCAGACATACCCAGTTTTTTCAGACG
TTCTTTCAGGTCTTCGCACGGAGCGCCGCCAATCTGTTCACGGTGGGCTTCAATGATGTCGTTGTCTTCC
ATGTCCAGGTCTTCCGGCGCTTGATCTGCCTGGATGCGAATACCGTCATACAGGAAACGCAGGCTATCCA
TTTCCTTGCCCTGACGTTTGGCAAACGCTTCCATCAGGCGACGCAGCGGCGTGGTCTTTTTGATCTTAAA
GAAAATTTCAGAGCTGCCGTCACTAACTTTCAGGTTAATATGGGTTTCCGGTTTCACTTCCGGCTTGACT
TCCGGCTTTGCTTCTTGGTTGACTTCCGAATCTTGCAGGCTACCGTGGTGGTGGTGGTGGTGGTGGTGGT
GGTGACCCATCTTAGTTTTCAGATCATTTTTAACGCTTTTCACACCATCTACCGCTTTGGCGATACTTTC
AGCACGGTCACTTTGTGCCTGAGAATCGACGGTACCGGAGAGCTGAACCACGCCGTCGGTGGTTTCAACT
TTCACATGACGGGAAGGGACGATATCGTCCGCCAGCAGTTTGGCTTTGATTTCACTGGTGGTGGCGGTGT
CACCCGCGTAGCCCTTCACCGA
